>Addgene plasmid #219370 | SFFV-BCL11A-Brd 469 | addgene full sequence | sequence record 449625 | Addgene NGS Result
ATTTATGCAGAGGCCGAGGCCGCCTCGGCCTCTGAGCTATTCCAGAAGTAGTGAGGAGGCTTTTTTGGAG
GCCTAGGGACGTACCCAATTCGCCCTATAGTGAGTCGTATTACGCGCGCTCACTGGCCGTCGTTTTACAA
CGTCGTGACTGGGAAAACCCTGGCGTTACCCAACTTAATCGCCTTGCAGCACATCCCCCTTTCGCCAGCT
GGCGTAATAGCGAAGAGGCCCGCACCGATCGCCCTTCCCAACAGTTGCGCAGCCTGAATGGCGAATGGG
[124 nt withheld, positions 280-403]
C
[91 nt withheld, positions 405-495]
A
[49 nt withheld, positions 497-545]
CCTTTGACGTTGGAGTCCACGTTCTTT
[37 nt withheld, positions 573-609]
ACCCTATCTCGGTCTATTCTTTTGATTTATAAGGGATTTTGCCGATTTCGGCCTATTGGTTAAAAAATGA
GCTGATTTAACAAAAATTTAACGCGAATTTTAACAAAATATTAACGCTTACAATTTAGGTGGCACTTTTC
GGGGAAATGTGCGCGGAACCCCTATTTGTTTATTTTTCTAAATACATTCAAATATGTATCCGCTCATGAG
ACAATAACCCTGATAAATGCTTCAATAATATTGAAAAAGGAAGAGTATGAGTATTCAACATTTCCGTGTC
GCCCTTATTCCCTTTTTTGCGGCATTTTGCCTTCCTGTTTTTGCTCACCCAGAAACGCTGGTGAAAGTAA
AAGATGCTGAAGATCAGTTGGGTGCACGAGTGGGTTACATCGAACTGGATCTCAACAGCGGTAAGATCCT
TGAGAGTTTTCGCCCCGAAGAACGTTTTCCAATGATGAGCACTTTTAAAGTTCTGCTATGTGGCGCGGTA
TTATCCCGTATTGACGCCGGGCAAGAGCAACTCGGTCGCCGCATACACTATTCTCAGAATGACTTGGTTG
AGTACTCACCAGTCACAGAAAAGCATCTTACGGATGGCATGACAGTAAGAGAATTATGCAGTGCTGCCAT
AACCATGAGTGATAACACTGCGGCCAACTTACTTCTGACAACGATCGGAGGACCGAAGGAGCTAACCGCT
TTTTTGCACAACATGGGGGATCATGTAACTCGCCTTGATCGTTGGGAACCGGAGCTGAATGAAGCCATAC
CAAACGACGAGCGTGACACCACGATGCCTGTAGCAATGGCAACAACGTTGCGCAAACTATTAACTGGCGA
ACTACTTACTCTAGCTTCCCGGCAACAATTAATAGACTGGATGGAGGCGGATAAAGTTGCAGGACCACTT
CTGCGCTCGGCCCTTCCGGCTGGCTGGTTTATTGCTGATAAATCTGGAGCCGGTGAGCGTGGGTCTCGCG
GTATCATTGCAGCACTGGGGCCAGATGGTAAGCCCTCCCGTATCGTAGTTATCTACACGACGGGGAGTCA
GGCAACTATGGATGAACGAAATAGACAGATCGCTGAGATAGGTGCCTCACTGATTAAGCATTGGTAACTG
TCAGACCAAGTTTACTCATATATACTTTAGATTGATTTAAAACTTCATTTTTAATTTAAAAGGATCTAGG
TGAAGATCCTTTTTGATAATCTCATGACCAAAATCCCTTAACGTGAGTTTTCGTTCCACTGAGCGTCAGA
CCCCGTAGAAAAGATCAAAGGATCTTCTTGAGATCCTTTTTTTCTGCGCGTAATCTGCTGCTTGCAAACA
AAAAAACCACCGCTACCAGCGGTGGTTTGTTTGCCGGATCAAGAGCTACCAACTCTTTTTCCGAAGGTAA
CTGGCTTCAGCAGAGCGCAGATACCAAATACTGTTCTTCTAGTGTAGCCGTAGTTAGGCCACCACTTCAA
GAACTCTGTAGCACCGCCTACATACCTCGCTCTGCTAATCCTGTTACCAGTGGCTGCTGCCAGTGGCGAT
AAGTCGTGTCTTACCGGGTTGGACTCAAGACGATAGTTACCGGATAAGGCGCAGCGGTCGGGCTGAACGG
GGGGTTCGTGCACACAGCCCAGCTTGGAGCGAACGACCTACACCGAACTGAGATACCTACAGCGTGAGCT
ATGAGAAAGCGCCACGCTTCCCGAAGGGAGAAAGGCGGACAGGTATCCGGTAAGCGGCAGGGTCGGAACA
GGAGAGCGCACGAGGGAGCTTCCAGGGGGAAACGCCTGGTATCTTTATAGTCCTGTCGGGTTTCGCCACC
TCTGACTTGAGCGTCGATTTTTGTGATGCTCGTCAGGGGGGCGGAGCCTATGGAAAAACGCCAGCAACGC
GGCCTTTTTACGGTTCCTGGCCTTTTGCTGGCCTTTTGCTCACATGTTCTTTCCTGCGTTATCCCCTGAT
TCTGTGGATAACCGTATTACCGCCTTTGAGTGAGCTGATACCGCTCGCCGCAGCCGAACGACCGAGCGCA
GCGAGTCAGTGAGCGAGGAAGCGGAAGAGCGCCCAATACGCAAACCGCCTCTCCCCGCGCGTTGGCCGAT
TCATTAATGCAGCTGGCACGACAGGTTTCCCGACTGGAAAGCGGGCAGTGAGCGCAACGCAATTAATGTG
AGTTAGCTCACTCATTAGGCACCCCAGGCTTTACACTTTATGCTTCCGGCTCGTATGTTGTGTGGAATTG
TGAGCGGATAACAATTTCACACAGGAAACAGCTATGACCATGATTACGCCAAGCGCGCAATTAACCCTCA
CTAAAGGGAACAAAAGCTGGAGCTGCAAGCTTAATGTAGTCTTATGCAATACTCTTGTAGTCTTGCAACA
TGGTAACGATGAGTTAGCAACATGCCTTACAAGGAGAGAAAAAGCACCGTGCATGCCGATTGGTGGAAGT
AAGGTGGTACGATCGTGCCTTATTAGGAAGGCAACAGACGGGTCTGACATGGATTGGACGAACCACTGAA
TTGCCGCATTGCAGAGATATTGTATTTAAGTGCCTAGCTCGATACATAAACGGGTCTCTCTGGTTAGACC
AGATCTGAGCCTGGGAGCTCTCTGGCTAACTAGGGAACCCACTGCTTAAGCCTCAATAAAGCTTGCCTTG
AGTGCTTCAAGTAGTGTGTGCCCGTCTGTTGTGTGACTCTGGTAACTAGAGATCCCTCAGACCCTTTTAG
TCAGTGTGGAAAATCTCTAGCAGTGGCGCCCGAACAGGGACTTGAAAGCGAAAGGGAAACCAGAGGAGCT
CTCTCGACGCAGGACTCGGCTTGCTGAAGCGCGCACGGCAAGAGGCGAGGGGCGGCGACTGGTGAGTACG
CCAAAAATTTTGACTAGCGGAGGCTAGAAGGAGAGAGATGGGTGCGAGAGCGTCAGTATTAAGCGGGGGA
GAATTAGATCGCGATGGGAAAAAATTCGGTTAAGGCCAGGGGGAAAGAAAAAATATAAATTAAAACATAT
AGTATGGGCAAGCAGGGAGCTAGAACGATTCGCAGTTAATCCTGGCCTGTTAGAAACATCAGAAGGCTGT
AGACAAATACTGGGACAGCTACAACCATCCCTTCAGACAGGATCAGAAGAACTTAGATCATTATATAATA
CAGTAGCAACCCTCTATTGTGTGCATCAAAGGATAGAGATAAAAGACACCAAGGAAGCTTTAGACAAGAT
AGAGGAAGAGCAAAACAAAAGTAAGACCACCGCACAGCAAGCGGCCGCTGATCTTCAGACCTGGAGGAGG
AGATATGAGGGACAATTGGAGAAGTGAATTATATAAATATAAAGTAGTAAAAATTGAACCATTAGGAGTA
GCACCCACCAAGGCAAAGAGAAGAGTGGTGCAGAGAGAAAAAAGAGCAGTGGGAATAGGAGCTTTGTTCC
TTGGGTTCTTGGGAGCAGCAGGAAGCACTATGGGCGCAGCGTCAATGACGCTGACGGTACAGGCCAGACA
ATTATTGTCTGGTATAGTGCAGCAGCAGAACAATTTGCTGAGGGCTATTGAGGCGCAACAGCATCTGTTG
CAACTCACAGTCTGGGGCATCAAGCAGCTCCAGGCAAGAATCCTGGCTGTGGAAAGATACCTAAAGGATC
AACAGCTCCTGGGGATTTGGGGTTGCTCTGGAAAACTCATTTGCACCACTGCTGTGCCTTGGAATGCTAG
TTGGAGTAATAAATCTCTGGAACAGATTTGGAATCACACGACCTGGATGGAGTGGGACAGAGAAATTAAC
AATTACACAAGCTTAATACACTCCTTAATTGAAGAATCGCAAAACCAGCAAGAAAAGAATGAACAAGAAT
TATTGGAATTAGATAAATGGGCAAGTTTGTGGAATTGGTTTAACATAACAAATTGGCTGTGGTATATAAA
ATTATTCATAATGATAGTAGGAGGCTTGGTAGGTTTAAGAATAGTTTTTGCTGTACTTTCTATAGTGAAT
AGAGTTAGGCAGGGATATTCACCATTATCGTTTCAGACCCACCTCCCAACCCCGAGGGGACCCGACAGGC
CCGAAGGAATAGAAGAAGAAGGTGGAGAGAGAGACAGAGACAGATCCATTCGATTAGTGAACGGATCTCG
ACGGTATCGGTTAACTTTTAAAAGAAAAGGGGGGATTGGGGGGTACAGTGCAGGGGAAAGAATAGTAGAC
ATAATAGCAACAGACATACAAACTAAAGAATTACAAAAACAAATTACAAAAATTCAAAATTTTATCGATC
ACGAGACTAGCCTCGAGCTGGCTGCAGTAACGCCATTTTGCAAGGCATGGAAAAATACCAAACCAAGAAT
AGAGAAGTTCAGATCAAGGGCGGGTACATGAAAATAGCTAACGTTGGGCCAAACAGGATATCTGCGGTGA
GCAGTTTCGGCCCCGGCCCGGGGCCAAGAACAGATGGTCACCGCAGTTTCGGCCCCGGCCCGAGGCCAAG
AACAGATGGTCCCCAGATATGGCCCAACCCTCAGCAGTTTCTTAAGACCCATCAGATGTTTCCAGGCTCC
CCCAAGGACCTGAAATGACCCTGCGCCTTATTTGAATTAACCAATCAGCCTGCTTCTCGCTTCTGTTCGC
GCGCTTCTGCTTCCCGAGCTCTATAAAAGAGCTCACAACCCCTCACTCGGCGCGCCAGTCCTCCGACAGA
CTGAGTCGGCCGGTCGAATCAAGCTTATCGATACCGTCGACGGATCCGCTAGCCCGCGGTTCGAAATGTC
TCGCCGCAAGCAAGGCAAACCCCAGCACTTAAGCAAACGGGAATTCTCGCCCGAGCCTCTTGAAGCCATT
CTTACAGATGATGAACCAGACCACGGCCCGTTGGGAGCTCCAGAAGGGGATCATGACCTCCTCACCTGTG
GGCAGTGCCAGATGAACTTCCCATTGGGGGACATTCTTATTTTTATCGAGCACAAACGGAAACAATGCAA
TGGCAGCCTCTGCTTAGAAAAAGCTGTGGATAAGCCACCTTCCCCTTCACCAATCGAGATGAAAAAAGCA
TCCAATCCCGTGGAGGTTGGCATCCAGGTCACGCCAGAGGATGACGATTGTTTATCAACGTCATCTAGAG
GAATTTGCCCCAAACAGGAACACATAGCAGATAAACTTCTGCACTGGAGGGGCCTCTCCTCCCCTCGTTC
TGCACATGGAGCTCTAATCCCCACGCCTGGGATGAGTGCAGAATATGCCCCGCAGGGTATTTGTAAAGAT
GAGCCCAGCAGCTACACATGTACAACTTGCAAACAGCCATTCACCAGTGCATGGTTTCTCTTGCAACACG
CACAGAACACTCATGGATTAAGAATCTACTTAGAAAGCGAACACGGAAGTCCCCTGACCCCGCGGGTTGG
TATCCCTTCAGGACTAGGTGCAGAATGTCCTTCCCAGCCACCTCTCCATGGGATTCATATTGCAGACAAT
AACCCCTTTAACCTGCTAAGAATACCAGGATCAGTATCGAGAGAGGCTTCCGGCCTGGCAGAAGGGCGCT
TTCCACCCACTCCCCCCCTGTTTAGTCCACCACCGAGACATCACTTGGACCCCCACCGCATAGAGCGCCT
GGGGGCGGAAGAGATGGCCCTGGCCACCCATCACCCGAGTGCCTTTGACAGGGTGCTGCGGTTGAATCCA
ATGGCTATGGAGCCTCCCGCCATGGATTTCTCTAGGAGACTTAGAGAGCTGGCAGGGAACACGTCTAGCC
CACCGCTGTCCCCAGGCCGGCCCAGCCCTATGCAAAGGTTACTGCAACCATTCCAGCCAGGTAGCAAGCC
GCCCTTCCTGGCGACGCCCCCCCTCCCTCCTCTGCAATCCGCCCCTCCTCCCTCCCAGCCCCCGGTCAAG
TCCAAGTCATGCGAGTTCTGCGGCAAGACGTTCAAATTTCAGAGCAACCTGGTGGTGCACCGGCGCAGCC
ACACGGGCGAGAAGCCCTACAAGTGCAACCTGTGCGACCACGCGTGCACCCAGGCCAGCAAGCTGAAGCG
CCACATGAAGACGCACATGCACAAATCGTCCCCCATGACGGTCAAGTCCGACGACGGTCTCTCCACCGCC
AGCTCCCCGGAACCCGGCACCAGCGACTTGGTGGGCAGCGCCAGCAGCGCGCTCAAGTCCGTGGTGGCCA
AGTTCAAGAGCGAGAACGACCCCAACCTGATCCCGGAGAACGGGGACGAGGAGGAAGAGGAGGACGACGA
GGAAGAGGAAGAAGAGGAGGAAGAGGAGGAGGAGGAGCTGACGGAGAGCGAGAGGGTGGACTACGGCTTC
GGGCTGAGCCTGGAGGCGGCGCGCCACCACGAGAACAGCTCGCGGGGCGCGGTCGTGGGCGTGGGCGACG
AGAGCCGCGCCCTGCCCGACGTCATGCAGGGCATGGTGCTCAGCTCCATGCAGCACTTCAGCGAGGCCTT
CCACCAGGTCCTGGGCGAGAAGCATAAGCGCGGCCACCTGGCCGAGGCCGAGGGCCACAGGGACACTTGC
GACGAAGACTCGGTGGCCGGCGAGTCGGACCGCATAGACGATGGCACTGTTAATGGCCGCGGCTGCTCCC
CGGGCGAGTCGGCCTCGGGGGGCCTGTCCAAAAAGCTGCTGCTGGGCAGCCCCAGCTCGCTGAGCCCCTT
CTCTAAGCGCATCAAGCTCGAGAAGGAGTTCGACCTGCCCCCGGCCGCGATGCCCAACACGGAGAACGTG
TACTCGCAGTGGCTCGCCGGCTACGCGGCCTCCAGGCAGCTCAAAGATCCCTTCCTTAGCTTCGGAGACT
CCAGACAATCGCCTTTTGCCTCCTCGTCGGAGCACTCCTCGGAGAACGGGAGCTTGCGCTTCTCCACACC
GCCCGGGGAGCTGGACGGAGGGATCTCGGGGCGCAGCGGCACGGGAAGTGGAGGGAGCACGCCCCATATT
AGTGGTCCGGGCCCGGGCAGGCCCAGCTCAAAAGAGGGCAGACGCAGCGACACTTGTTCTTCACACACCC
CCATTCGGCGTAGTACCCAGAGAGCTCAAGATGTGTGGCAGTTTTCGGATGGAAGCTCGAGAGCCCTTAA
GTTCTGAACCGGTCGGATCCCCCGGGCTGCAGGAATTCGAGCATCTTACCGCCATTTATTCCCATATTTG
TTCTGTTTTTCTTGATTTGGGTATACATTTAAATGTTAATAAAACAAAATGGTGGGGCAATCATTTACAT
TTTTAGGGATATGTAATTACTAGTTCAGGTGTATTGCCACAAGACAAACATGTTAAGAAACTTTCCCGTT
ATTTACGCTCTGTTCCTGTTAATCAACCTCTGGATTACAAAATTTGTGAAAGATTGACTGATATTCTTAA
CTATGTTGCTCCTTTTACGCTGTGTGGATATGCTGCTTTAATGCCTCTGTATCATGCTATTGCTTCCCGT
ACGGCTTTCGTTTTCTCCTCCTTGTATAAATCCTGGTTGCTGTCTCTTTATGAGGAGTTGTGGCCCGTTG
TCCGTCAACGTGGCGTGGTGTGCTCTGTGTTTGCTGACGCAACCCCCACTGGCTGGGGCATTGCCACCAC
CTGTCAACTCCTTTCTGGGACTTTCGCTTTCCCCCTCCCGATCGCCACGGCAGAACTCATCGCCGCCTGC
CTTGCCCGCTGCTGGACAGGGGCTAGGTTGCTGGGCACTGATAATTCCGTGGTGTTGTCGGGGAAGCTGA
CGTCCTTTGCAATTCGATATCAAGCTGTACCTTCTAGATGTACATCATTGAGAGCGCTTCTAGACCAATG
ACTTACAAGGCAGCTGTAGATCTTAGCCACTTTTTAAAAGAAAAGGGGGGACTGGAAGGGCTAATTCACT
CCCAACGAAGACAAGATCTGCTTTTTGCTTGTACTGGGTCTCTCTGGTTAGACCAGATCTGAGCCTGGGA
GCTCTCTGGCTAACTAGGGAACCCACTGCTTAAGCCTCAATAAAGCTTGCCTTGAGTGCTTCAAGTAGTG
TGTGCCCGTCTGTTGTGTGACTCTGGTAACTAGAGATCCCTCAGACCCTTTTAGTCAGTGTGGAAAATCT
CTAGCAGTAGTAGTTCATGTCATCTTATTATTCAGTATTTATAACTTGCAAAGAAATGAATATCAGAGAG
TGAGAGGAACTTGTTTATTGCAGCTTATAATGGTTACAAATAAAGCAATAGCATCACAAATTTCACAAAT
AAAGCATTTTTTTCACTGCATTCTAGTTGTGGTTTGTCCAAACTCATCAATGTATCTTATCATGTCTGGC
TCTAGCTATCCCGCCCCTAACTCCGCCCATCCCGCCCCTAACTCCGCCCAGTTCCGCCCATTCTCCGCCC
CATGGCTGACTAATTTTTTTT
Features (pLannotate 1.2.2; 29 found; start..end, strand, type, name):
     94..112     -  promoter       T7 promoter: promoter for bacteriophage T7 RNA polymerase
    120..275     +  CDS            lacZα (fragment): LacZα fragment of β-galactosidase; lacZ fragment
    280..708     +  rep_origin     f1 ori (sequence partly withheld): f1 bacteriophage origin of replication; arrow indicates direction of (+) strand synthesis
    761..865     +  promoter       AmpR promoter: bla
    866..1726    +  CDS            AmpR: β-lactamase; bla; confers resistance to ampicillin, carbenicillin, and related antibiotics
   1897..2485    +  rep_origin     ori: high-copy-number ColE1/pMB1/pBR322/pUC origin of replication
   2668..2760    +  CDS            lacI (fragment): lac repressor; lacI; The lac repressor binds to the lac operator to inhibit transcription in E. coli. This inhibition can be relieved by adding lactose or isopropyl-β-D-thiogalactopyranoside (IPTG).
   2773..2794    +  protein_bind   CAP binding site: CAP binding activates transcription in the presence of cAMP. E. coli catabolite activator protein
   2809..2839    +  promoter       lac promoter: promoter for the E. coli lac operon
   2847..2863    +  protein_bind   lac operator: The lac repressor binds to the lac operator to inhibit transcription in E. coli. This inhibition can be relieved by adding lactose or isopropyl-β-D-thiogalactopyranoside (IPTG). lac repressor encoded by lacI
   2908..2926    +  promoter       T3 promoter: promoter for bacteriophage T3 RNA polymerase
   2954..3180    +  promoter       RSV promoter: Rous sarcoma virus enhancer/promoter
   3181..3361    +  LTR            5' LTR (truncated): truncated 5' long terminal repeat (LTR) from HIV-1
   3408..3533    +  misc_feature   HIV-1 Ψ: packaging signal of human immunodeficiency virus type 1
   3517..3880    +  CDS            HIV-1 gag (fragment): gag protein from human immunodeficiency virus 1; gag
   4026..4259    +  misc_feature   RRE: The Rev response element (RRE) of HIV-1 allows for Rev-dependent mRNA export from the nucleus to the cytoplasm.
   4636..4736    +  CDS            Rev (fragment): human immunodeficiency virus 1 (HIV-1) Rev protein; rev; enhances nuclear export of unspliced and incompletely spliced viral mRNAs
   4755..4872    +  misc_feature   cPPT/CTS: central polypurine tract and central termination sequence of HIV-1
   4906..5307    +  promoter       SFFV promoter: spleen focus-forming virus long terminal repeat (LTR) promoter
   5317..5340    +  misc_feature   MCS (fragment): pBluescript multiple cloning site
   5365..7683    +  CDS            Bcl11a: BC11A_MOUSE - Also known as Ctip1, Evi9, Kiaa1809. Experimental evidence at protein level: Swiss-Prot protein existence level 1. Transcription factor (By similarity). Associated with the BAF SWI/SNF chromatin remodeling complex (PubMed:23644491). Binds to the 5'-TGACCA-3' sequence motif in regulatory regions of target genes (By similarity). May play a role in hematopoiesis (PubMed:10757802). Essential factor in lymphopoiesis, required for B-cell formation in fetal liver (PubMed:12717432). May function as a modulator of the transcriptional repression activity of NR2F2 (PubMed:10744719). From Mu
   7694..7719    +  misc_feature   MCS (fragment): pBluescript multiple cloning site
   7719..7778    +  CDS            S (fragment): HBSAG_WHV6 - Experimental evidence at transcript level: Swiss-Prot protein existence level 2. The middle envelope protein plays an important role in the budding of the virion. It is involved in the induction of budding in a nucleocapsid independent way. In this process the majority of envelope proteins bud to form subviral lipoprotein particles of 22 nm of diameter that do not contain a nucleocapsid (By similarity). From Woodchuck hepatitis B virus (isolate w64/pWS23) (WHV).
   7910..8313    +  misc_feature   WPRE: woodchuck hepatitis virus posttranscriptional regulatory element
   8371..8430    +  CDS            nef (fragment): NEF_HV1Z2 - Experimental evidence at protein level: Swiss-Prot protein existence level 1. Extracellular Nef protein targets CD4(+) T-lymphocytes for apoptosis by interacting with CXCR4 surface receptors. From Human immunodeficiency virus type 1 group M subtype D (isolate Z2/CDC-Z34) (HIV-1).
   8432..8665    +  LTR            3' LTR (ΔU3): self-inactivating 3' long terminal repeat (LTR) from HIV-1
   8737..8858    +  polyA_signal   SV40 poly(A) signal: SV40 polyadenylation signal
   8877..8898    +  rep_origin     SV40 ori (fragment): SV40 origin of replication
   8898..73      +  rep_origin     SV40 ori (across the origin): SV40 origin of replication
