[The description below was written by a language model from this plasmid's Addgene catalogue record and pLannotate feature annotations shown in this document.]
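Description:
SFFV-BCL11A-Brd 469 is a lentiviral transfer plasmid built on the SFFV-MCS backbone that expresses the human transcription factor BCL11A together with a construct-specific DNA barcode. In bacteria it is maintained through a high-copy ColE1/pUC-type origin and selected with ampicillin via the β-lactamase gene. An f1 origin and remnants of a pBluescript-style lac/T3/T7 region are also present. The viral portion has a third-generation, self-inactivating layout. An RSV promoter drives a truncated HIV-1 5' LTR, followed by the Ψ packaging signal with a partial gag sequence, the Rev response element for Rev-dependent nuclear export of the genomic RNA, and the cPPT/CTS element. The cassette ends in a ΔU3 3' LTR, followed by an SV40 polyadenylation signal and SV40 origin sequence.

Between the LTRs, the spleen focus-forming virus (SFFV) promoter drives the BCL11A coding sequence of about 2.3 kb, which was inserted by restriction cloning between flanking multiple cloning site fragments. The automated annotation matches this open reading frame to the mouse Bcl11a protein entry, but the catalogue lists the insert as human, and the match probably reflects the high conservation of the two orthologues. A WPRE downstream of the gene enhances transcript stability and expression. According to the depositor, the barcode lies after the WPRE in an XbaI site, giving the order SFFV–TF–WPRE–barcode; the barcode itself is not annotated in the feature table. No mammalian selection marker or fluorescent reporter is annotated. The plasmid belongs to a barcoded transcription factor collection for combinatorial screening in immune cell reprogramming, where the barcode presumably serves to identify which factor was delivered to a transduced cell.
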