Addgene plasmid #219370: SFFV-BCL11A-Brd 469
Purpose: Transcription factor BCL11A with a specific barcode assigned.
Depositing lab: Filipe Pereira. Depositing organization: Center for Neuroscience and Cell Biology, University of Coimbra. Publication: A combinatorial transcription factor screening platform for immune cell reprogramming. Kurochkin I, Altman AR, Caiado I, Pertiga-Cabral D, Halitzki E, Minaeva M, Zimmermannova O, Henriques-Oliveira L, Klein D, Nair M, Oliveira D, Cajal LR, Knittel R, Feick C, Ringner M, Martin M, Cirovic B, Pires CF, Rosa FF, Sitnicka E, Theis FJ, Pereira CF. Cell Syst. 2026 Jan 21;17(1):101457. doi: 10.1016/j.cels.2025.101457. Epub 2026 Jan 14. PubMed 41539305.
Backbone
  Vector backbone: SFFV-MCS
  Backbone size w/o insert (bp): 6638
  Vector type: Lentiviral
Growth in bacteria
  Bacterial resistance: Ampicillin, 100 μg/mL
  Growth temperature: 37°C
  Growth strain: NEB Stable
  Copy number: High Copy
Gene/Insert
  Gene/Insert name: BCL11A
  Species: H. sapiens (human)
  Insert size (bp): 2322
  Entrez Gene: BCL11A (a.k.a. CTIP1, DILOS, EVI9, HBFQTL5, SMARCM1, ZNF856)
  Promoter: The spleen focus-forming virus (SFFV) promoter
  Cloning method: Restriction Enzyme; 5′ cloning site Bsp119I (not destroyed); 3′ cloning site BstHI (not destroyed)
Terms and licenses: Academic/Nonprofit Terms; Industry Terms: Not Available to Industry
Depositor comments: Barcode sequence cloned into XbaI restriction site. Design of plasmid is as follows: SFFV-[TF sequence]-WPRE-[Barcode sequence].
How to cite: SFFV-BCL11A-Brd 469 was a gift from Filipe Pereira (Addgene plasmid # 219370 ; http://n2t.net/addgene:219370 ; RRID:Addgene_219370)
