>Addgene plasmid #219370 | SFFV-BCL11A-Brd 469 | depositor partial sequence | sequence record 428590 | TF ORF
ATGTCTCGCCGCAAGCAAGGCAAACCCCAGCACTTAAGCAAACGGGAATTCTCGCCCGAGCCTCTTGAAG
CCATTCTTACAGATGATGAACCAGACCACGGCCCGTTGGGAGCTCCAGAAGGGGATCATGACCTCCTCAC
CTGTGGGCAGTGCCAGATGAACTTCCCATTGGGGGACATTCTTATTTTTATCGAGCACAAACGGAAACAA
TGCAATGGCAGCCTCTGCTTAGAAAAAGCTGTGGATAAGCCACCTTCCCCTTCACCAATCGAGATGAAAA
AAGCATCCAATCCCGTGGAGGTTGGCATCCAGGTCACGCCAGAGGATGACGATTGTTTATCAACGTCATC
TAGAGGAATTTGCCCCAAACAGGAACACATAGCAGATAAACTTCTGCACTGGAGGGGCCTCTCCTCCCCT
CGTTCTGCACATGGAGCTCTAATCCCCACGCCTGGGATGAGTGCAGAATATGCCCCGCAGGGTATTTGTA
AAGATGAGCCCAGCAGCTACACATGTACAACTTGCAAACAGCCATTCACCAGTGCATGGTTTCTCTTGCA
ACACGCACAGAACACTCATGGATTAAGAATCTACTTAGAAAGCGAACACGGAAGTCCCCTGACCCCGCGG
GTTGGTATCCCTTCAGGACTAGGTGCAGAATGTCCTTCCCAGCCACCTCTCCATGGGATTCATATTGCAG
ACAATAACCCCTTTAACCTGCTAAGAATACCAGGATCAGTATCGAGAGAGGCTTCCGGCCTGGCAGAAGG
GCGCTTTCCACCCACTCCCCCCCTGTTTAGTCCACCACCGAGACATCACTTGGACCCCCACCGCATAGAG
CGCCTGGGGGCGGAAGAGATGGCCCTGGCCACCCATCACCCGAGTGCCTTTGACAGGGTGCTGCGGTTGA
ATCCAATGGCTATGGAGCCTCCCGCCATGGATTTCTCTAGGAGACTTAGAGAGCTGGCAGGGAACACGTC
TAGCCCACCGCTGTCCCCAGGCCGGCCCAGCCCTATGCAAAGGTTACTGCAACCATTCCAGCCAGGTAGC
AAGCCGCCCTTCCTGGCGACGCCCCCCCTCCCTCCTCTGCAATCCGCCCCTCCTCCCTCCCAGCCCCCGG
TCAAGTCCAAGTCATGCGAGTTCTGCGGCAAGACGTTCAAATTTCAGAGCAACCTGGTGGTGCACCGGCG
CAGCCACACGGGCGAGAAGCCCTACAAGTGCAACCTGTGCGACCACGCGTGCACCCAGGCCAGCAAGCTG
AAGCGCCACATGAAGACGCACATGCACAAATCGTCCCCCATGACGGTCAAGTCCGACGACGGTCTCTCCA
CCGCCAGCTCCCCGGAACCCGGCACCAGCGACTTGGTGGGCAGCGCCAGCAGCGCGCTCAAGTCCGTGGT
GGCCAAGTTCAAGAGCGAGAACGACCCCAACCTGATCCCGGAGAACGGGGACGAGGAGGAAGAGGAGGAC
GACGAGGAAGAGGAAGAAGAGGAGGAAGAGGAGGAGGAGGAGCTGACGGAGAGCGAGAGGGTGGACTACG
GCTTCGGGCTGAGCCTGGAGGCGGCGCGCCACCACGAGAACAGCTCGCGGGGCGCGGTCGTGGGCGTGGG
CGACGAGAGCCGCGCCCTGCCCGACGTCATGCAGGGCATGGTGCTCAGCTCCATGCAGCACTTCAGCGAG
GCCTTCCACCAGGTCCTGGGCGAGAAGCATAAGCGCGGCCACCTGGCCGAGGCCGAGGGCCACAGGGACA
CTTGCGACGAAGACTCGGTGGCCGGCGAGTCGGACCGCATAGACGATGGCACTGTTAATGGCCGCGGCTG
CTCCCCGGGCGAGTCGGCCTCGGGGGGCCTGTCCAAAAAGCTGCTGCTGGGCAGCCCCAGCTCGCTGAGC
CCCTTCTCTAAGCGCATCAAGCTCGAGAAGGAGTTCGACCTGCCCCCGGCCGCGATGCCCAACACGGAGA
ACGTGTACTCGCAGTGGCTCGCCGGCTACGCGGCCTCCAGGCAGCTCAAAGATCCCTTCCTTAGCTTCGG
AGACTCCAGACAATCGCCTTTTGCCTCCTCGTCGGAGCACTCCTCGGAGAACGGGAGTTTGCGCTTCTCC
ACACCGCCCGGGGAGCTGGACGGAGGGATCTCGGGGCGCAGCGGCACGGGAAGTGGAGGGAGCACGCCCC
ATATTAGTGGTCCGGGCCCGGGCAGGCCCAGCTCAAAAGAGGGCAGACGCAGCGACACTTGTTCTTCACA
CACCCCCATTCGGCGTAGTACCCAGAGAGCTCAAGATGTGTGGCAGTTTTCGGATGGAAGCTCGAGAGCC
CTTAAGTTCTGA
