>Addgene plasmid #219370 | SFFV-BCL11A-Brd 469 | depositor partial sequence | sequence record 428591 | Barcode sequence
TGTACATCATTGAGAGCGCT
